Addgene plasmid #175887: pDL63
Purpose: pENTRY for Gateway LR reaction
Depositing lab: Nemo Peeters. Depositing organization: CNRS UMR 2594, INRA UMR 0441, Laboratoire des Interactions Plantes Micro-organismes (LIPM). Publication: An NLR integrated domain toolkit to identify plant pathogen effector targets. Landry D, Mila I, Sabbagh CRR, Zaffuto M, Pouzet C, Tremousaygue D, Dabos P, Deslandes L, Peeters N. Plant J. 2023 Sep;115(5):1443-1457. doi: 10.1111/tpj.16331. Epub 2023 Jul 24. PubMed 37248633.
Backbone
  Vector backbone: pDONOR207
  Vector type: pENTRY clone
Growth in bacteria
  Bacterial resistance: Gentamicin, 10 μg/mL
  Growth temperature: 37°C
  Growth strain: DH5alpha
  Copy number: High Copy
Gene/Insert
  Gene/Insert name: ID#3
  Species: A. thaliana (mustard weed)
  Cloning method: Gateway Cloning
  Sequencing primers: 5′ n/a
Terms and licenses: Academic/Nonprofit Terms; Industry Terms: Not Available to Industry
Depositor comments: Please visit https://www.biorxiv.org/content/10.1101/2021.08.23.457316v2 for bioRxiv preprint.
How to cite: pDL63 was a gift from Nemo Peeters (Addgene plasmid # 175887 ; http://n2t.net/addgene:175887 ; RRID:Addgene_175887)
