[The description below was written by a language model from this plasmid's Addgene catalogue record and pLannotate feature annotations shown in this document.]
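Description:
pDL63 is a Gateway entry clone built on the pDONR207 donor backbone (recorded as "pDONOR207"), about 4.7 kb in the sequenced record. It is propagated in E. coli as a high-copy plasmid from a ColE1/pUC-type origin. Selection is with gentamicin, conferred by the aacC1 gentamicin acetyltransferase gene driven by the class 1 integron Pc promoter. The annotation also picks up two fragments of a kanamycin phosphotransferase gene on either side of the gentamicin cassette. This suggests the cassette interrupts an older KanR gene, so kanamycin resistance should not be assumed. The rrnB T1 and T2 terminators lie upstream of the cloning region, where they insulate the insert from read-through transcription originating in the backbone.

The payload sits between attL1 and attL2, the recombination sites that LR Clonase uses to transfer an insert directionally into an attR-containing destination vector. The catalogue names the insert only as "ID#3" from Arabidopsis thaliana. The feature table identifies the roughly 1.2 kb open reading frame in this position as a fragment of MEKK1, a MAP kinase kinase kinase. MEKK1 acts in stress-responsive and innate immune signalling cascades, including the one downstream of the flagellin receptor FLS2. The entry clone carries no promoter or tag for the insert, so expression elements and any fusion partners depend on the destination vector chosen.

The associated publication describes a toolkit of NLR integrated domains for identifying plant pathogen effector targets, so "ID" presumably stands for integrated domain. The record does not say how this MEKK1-related fragment was defined, nor which destination vectors or assays it is intended for.
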