Features (pLannotate 1.2.2; 11 found; start..end, strand, type, name):
     28..127     +  protein_bind   attL1: mutant version of attL; recombination site for the Gateway® LR reaction LR Clonase™
    190..1407    +  CDS            MEKK1 (fragment): M3K1_ARATH - Experimental evidence at protein level: Swiss-Prot protein existence level 1. The MEKK1, MKK1/MKK2 and MPK4 function in a signaling pathway that modulates the expression of genes responding to biotic and abiotic stresses and also plays an important role in pathogen defense by negatively regulating innate immunity. Involved in the innate immune MAP kinase signaling cascade (MEKK1, MKK4/MKK5 and MPK3/MPK6) downstream of bacterial flagellin receptor FLS2. May be involved in the cold and salinity stress-mediated MAP kinase signaling cascade (MEKK1, MKK1/MKK2 and MPK4/MPK6). Activates
   1412..1511    -  protein_bind   attL2: mutant version of attL; recombination site for the Gateway® LR reaction LR Clonase™
   1634..2260    +  CDS            KanR (fragment): aminoglycoside phosphotransferase; aph(3')-Ia; confers resistance to kanamycin in bacteria or G418 (Geneticin®) in eukaryotes
   2294..2827    -  CDS            GmR: gentamycin acetyltransferase; aacC1; confers resistance to gentamycin
   3016..3044    -  promoter       Pc promoter: intI1 (promoter lies within the coding sequence); class 1 integron promoter
   3022..3369    -  CDS            YPR2_ECOLX (fragment): Protein predicted: Swiss-Prot protein existence level 4. From Escherichia coli.
   3374..3558    +  CDS            KanR (fragment): aminoglycoside phosphotransferase; aph(3')-Ia; confers resistance to kanamycin in bacteria or G418 (Geneticin®) in eukaryotes
   3701..4289    +  rep_origin     ori: high-copy-number ColE1/pMB1/pBR322/pUC origin of replication
   4424..4451    -  terminator     rrnB T2 terminator: transcription terminator T2 from the E. coli rrnB gene
   4583..4626    +  terminator     rrnB T1 terminator: Escherichia coli rrnB; transcription terminator T1 from the E. coli rrnB gene
>Addgene plasmid #175887 | pDL63 | addgene full sequence | sequence record 375418 | Addgene NGS Result
GTTAACGCTAGCATGGATCTCGGGCCCCAAATAATGATTTTATTTTGACTGATAGTGACCTGTTCGTTGC
AACAAATTGATGAGCAATGCTTTTTTATAATGCCAACTTTGTACAAAAAAGCAGGCTTCGAAGGAGATAG
AACCATGGTTGTAACCAATCCCAATGCCAATTCAACTGAGTTGATGCCTTCTGAGTCAAGTAAGCTTGAG
ATCTTAGGTACTCCGGCAGATAACGAAGTAGTTGTTGGTGGTACGGTAGAGAAAACCCGTGGTATTGAAC
GAACGCCGACTATTTTGGTGAAGTCGAGAGAGTATCTAATTCCCGATGATGTTGTGGCGGTTGGTGGTGA
TATTAAGGGGCTAAGACCACCAGTACTTCAGCTCCAACCAGCAATGAAACTATCTCATATTCCTCGAGGA
TCAACTTGGGATTTCGTTACGCATTTCGCTCCACCTGAAACAGTTGCGCCGCCGAGTTCCTCTTCAGAAG
CCAGGGAAGAGGAAGTGGAAACGGAAGAGACGGGAGCTATGTTTATCCCATTGGGGGATAAGGAGACATG
CTCATTCACTGTAAACAAGGGTGACTCCTCAAGGACAATATCTAATACGTCGCCGATTTATGCCTCCGAA
GGATCTTTCATCACGTGTTGGCAGAAGGGTCAACTTCTGGGACGAGGATCATTAGGGTCCGTATATGAAG
GCATTTCAGCAGACGGGGACTTCTTTGCTTTCAAGGAAGTTTCACTACTTGATCAGGGAAGTCAGGCACA
TGAATGGATACAACAAGTCGAGGGGGGGATTGCGCTACTTAGTCAGCTTCAGCATCAGAATATCGTGCGA
TATCGTGGCACAACTAAGGACGAGTCGAATTTGTACATTTTTCTTGAACTTGTAACCCAAGGGTCCCTTC
GAAAACTCTACCAAAGAAACCAGCTTGGGGACTCTGTAGTCTCCTTATACACAAGACAGATTCTTGATGG
ATTGAAATATCTCCACGATAAAGGTTTTATACACAGGAACATTAAATGTGCAAATGTATTGGTGGACGCT
AATGGAACAGTTAAACTTGCAGATTTTGGATTGGCTAAGGTTATTCTTAACCCGAAGGATTATGATGGTT
ATGGAACTCCAGCTGATATATGGAGCCTTGGGTGTACTGTGCTAGAAATGTTGACTGGTCAGATTCCCTA
CTCCGATCTGGAAATCGGTACAGCCTTGTATAACATTGGAACGGGTAAGCTTCCGAAAATACCTGATATT
CTATCGCTAGACGCCCGGGATTTCATACTTACGTGTCTCAAAGTGAACCCGGAAGAGCGGCCAACTGCAG
CTGAGCTGCTTAACCATCCATTTGTGAATATGCCATTACCATCCTCGGGCTCAGGTTCAGTATCTTCGCT
CCTCCGTGGAGACCCAGCTTTCTTGTACAAAGTTGGCATTATAAGAAAGCATTGCTTATCAATTTGTTGC
AACGAACAGGTCACTATCAGTCAAAATAAAATCATTATTTGCCATCCAGCTGCAGCTCTGGCCCGTGTCT
CAAAATCTCTGATGTTACATTGCACAAGATAAAAATATATCATCATGAACAATAAAACTGTCTGCTTACA
TAAACAGTAATACAAGGGGTGTTATGAGCCATATTCAACGGGAAACGTCGAGGCCGCGATTAAATTCCAA
CATGGATGCTGATTTATATGGGTATAAATGGGCTCGCGATAATGTCGGGCAATCAGGTGCGACAATCTAT
CGCTTGTATGGGAAGCCCGATGCGCCAGAGTTGTTTCTGAAACATGGCAAAGGTAGCGTTGCCAATGATG
TTACAGATGAGATGGTCAGACTAAACTGGCTGACGGAATTTATGCCTCTTCCGACCATCAAGCATTTTAT
CCGTACTCCTGATGATGCATGGTTACTCACCACTGCGATCCCCGGAAAAACAGCATTCCAGGTATTAGAA
GAATATCCTGATTCAGGTGAAAATATTGTTGATGCGCTGGCAGTGTTCCTGCGCCGGTTGCATTCGATTC
CTGTTTGTAATTGTCCTTTTAACAGCGATCGCGTATTTCGTCTCGCTCAGGCGCAATCACGAATGAATAA
CGGTTTGGTTGATGCGAGTGATTTTGATGACGAGCGTAATGGCTGGCCTGTTGAACAAGTCTGGAAAGAA
ATGCATAAACTTTTGCCATTCTCACCGGATTCAGTCGTCACTCATGGTGATTTCTCACTTGATAACCTTA
TTTTTGACGAGGGGAAATTAGGCCGGGAAGCCGATCTCGGCTTGAACGAATTGTTAGGTGGCGGTACTTG
GGTCGATATCAAAGTGCATCACTTCTTCCCGTATGCCCAACTTTGTATAGAGAGCCACTGCGGGATCGTC
ACCGTAATCTGCTTGCACGTAGATCACATAAGCACCAAGCGCGTTGGCCTCATGCTTGAGGAGATTGATG
AGCGCGGTGGCAATGCCCTGCCTCCGGTGCTCGCCGGAGACTGCGAGATCATAGATATAGATCTCACTAC
GCGGCTGCTCAAACTTGGGCAGAACGTAAGCCGCGAGAGCGCCAACAACCGCTTCTTGGTCGAAGGCAGC
AAGCGCGATGAATGTCTTACTACGGAGCAAGTTCCCGAGGTAATCGGAGTCCGGCTGATGTTGGGAGTAG
GTGGCTACGTCTCCGAACTCACGACCGAAAAGATCAAGAGCAGCCCGCATGGATTTGACTTGGTCAGGGC
CGAGCCTACATGTGCGAATGATGCCCATACTTGAGCCACCTAACTTTGTTTTAGGGCGACTGCCCTGCTG
CGTAACATCGTTGCTGCTGCGTAACATCGTTGCTGCTCCATAACATCAAACATCGACCCACGGCGTAACG
CGCTTGCTGCTTGGATGCCCGAGGCATAGACTGTACAAAAAAACAGTCATAACAAGCCATGAAAACCGCC
ACTGCGCCGTTACCACCGCTGCGTTCGGTCAAGGTTCTGGACCAGTTGCGTGAGCGCATACGCTACTTGC
ATTACAGTTTACGAACCGAACAGGCTTATGTCAACTGGGTTCGTGCCTTCATCCGTTTCCACGGTGTGCG
TCACCCGGCAACCTTGGGCAGCAGCGAAGTCGAGGCATTTCTGTCCTGGCTGGCGAACGAGCGCAAGGTT
TCGGTCTCCACGCATCGTCAGGCATTGGCGGCCTTGCTGTTCTTCTACGGCAAGGTGCTGTGCACGGATC
TGCCCTGGCTTCAGGAGATCGGAAGACCTCGGCCGTCGCGGCGCTTGCCGGTGGTGCTGACCCCGGATGA
AGTGGTTCGCATCCTCGGTTTTCTGGAAGGCGAGCATCGTTTGTTCGCCCAGGACTCTAGCTATAGTTCT
AGTGGTTGGCTACTAATAGGTTGTATTGATGTTGGACGAGTCGGAATCGCAGACCGATACCAGGATCTTG
CCATCCTATGGAACTGCCTCGGTGAGTTTTCTCCTTCATTACAGAAACGGCTTTTTCAAAAATATGGTAT
TGATAATCCTGATATGAATAAATTGCAGTTTCATTTGATGCTCGATGAGTTTTTCTAATCAGAATTGGTT
AATTGGTTGTAACACTGGCAGAGCATTACGCTGACTTGACGGGACGGCGCAAGCTCATGACCAAAATCCC
TTAACGTGAGTTTTCGTTCCACTGAGCGTCAGACCCCGTAGAAAAGATCAAAGGATCTTCTTGAGATCCT
TTTTTTCTGCGCGTAATCTGCTGCTTGCAAACAAAAAAACCACCGCTACCAGCGGTGGTTTGTTTGCCGG
ATCAAGAGCTACCAACTCTTTTTCCGAAGGTAACTGGCTTCAGCAGAGCGCAGATACCAAATACTGTTCT
TCTAGTGTAGCCGTAGTTAGGCCACCACTTCAAGAACTCTGTAGCACCGCCTACATACCTCGCTCTGCTA
ATCCTGTTACCAGTGGCTGCTGCCAGTGGCGATAAGTCGTGTCTTACCGGGTTGGACTCAAGACGATAGT
TACCGGATAAGGCGCAGCGGTCGGGCTGAACGGGGGGTTCGTGCACACAGCCCAGCTTGGAGCGAACGAC
CTACACCGAACTGAGATACCTACAGCGTGAGCTATGAGAAAGCGCCACGCTTCCCGAAGGGAGAAAGGCG
GACAGGTATCCGGTAAGCGGCAGGGTCGGAACAGGAGAGCGCACGAGGGAGCTTCCAGGGGGAAACGCCT
GGTATCTTTATAGTCCTGTCGGGTTTCGCCACCTCTGACTTGAGCGTCGATTTTTGTGATGCTCGTCAGG
GGGGCGGAGCCTATGGAAAAACGCCAGCAACGCGGCCTTTTTACGGTTCCTGGCCTTTTGCTGGCCTTTT
GCTCACATGTTCTTTCCTGCGTTATCCCCTGATTCTGTGGATAACCGTATTACCGCTAGCCAGGAAGAGT
TTGTAGAAACGCAAAAAGGCCATCCGTCAGGATGGCCTTCTGCTTAGTTTGATGCCTGGCAGTTTATGGC
GGGCGTCCTGCCCGCCACCCTCCGGGCCGTTGCTTCACAACGTTCAAATCCGCTCCCGGCGGATTTGTCC
TACTCAGGAGAGCGTTCACCGACAAACAACAGATAAAACGAAAGGCCCAGTCTTCCGACTGAGCCTTTCG
TTTTATTTGATGCCTGGCAGTTCCCTACTCTCGC
